Addgene plasmid #224390: pBAD02_CBASS_Escherichia_albertii
Purpose: For expression of the type I CBASS system encoded by Escherichia albertii
Depositing lab: Philip Kranzusch. Depositing organization: Dana-Farber Cancer Institute. Publication: A large-scale type I CBASS antiphage screen identifies the phage prohead protease as a key determinant of immune activation and evasion. Richmond-Buccola D, Hobbs SJ, Garcia JM, Toyoda H, Gao J, Shao S, Lee ASY, Kranzusch PJ. Cell Host Microbe. 2024 Jul 10;32(7):1074-1088.e5. doi: 10.1016/j.chom.2024.05.021. Epub 2024 Jun 24. PubMed 38917809.
Backbone
  Vector backbone: pBAD02
  Vector type: Bacterial Expression
Growth in bacteria
  Bacterial resistance: Ampicillin, 100 μg/mL
  Growth temperature: 37°C
  Growth strain: DH5alpha
  Copy number: High Copy
Gene/Insert
  Gene/Insert name: EaCdnB_Cap15
  Species: Escherichia albertii GTC 14781
  Cloning method: Gene Synthesis
Terms and licenses: Academic/Nonprofit Terms; Industry Terms: Not Available to Industry
Depositor comments: Genome sourced from Integrated Microbial Genomes & Microbiomes (IMG/M), Genome 2602041909
How to cite: pBAD02_CBASS_Escherichia_albertii was a gift from Philip Kranzusch (Addgene plasmid # 224390 ; http://n2t.net/addgene:224390 ; RRID:Addgene_224390)
