[The description below was written by a language model from this plasmid's Addgene catalogue record and pLannotate feature annotations shown in this document.]
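Description:
pBAD02_CBASS_Escherichia_albertii is a bacterial expression plasmid of about 5.6 kb, built on the pBAD02 backbone to express the type I CBASS (cyclic oligonucleotide-based antiphage signalling system) operon from Escherichia albertii GTC 14781. It replicates in E. coli from a ColE1/pMB1-family origin and is recorded as high copy. Only a short fragment of the rop gene remains, alongside the pBR322 bom (basis of mobility) region. Selection is by ampicillin, through a β-lactamase gene driven by its own bla promoter.

The insert, listed as EaCdnB_Cap15, was made by gene synthesis from a genome sequence taken from a public microbial genome database. By its name, it pairs a CdnB-type CD-NTase, the cyclic nucleotide synthase that senses infection, with a Cap15 effector. This two-gene arrangement is the minimal layout characteristic of type I CBASS. The automated annotation did not label the insert itself, but an unannotated stretch of roughly 2 kb lies between the araBAD promoter and the tandem rrnB T1 and T2 terminators, which is where the operon would be expected to sit. The divergently transcribed araC gene encodes the regulator of this promoter, so expression is inducible with L-arabinose and otherwise repressed. No epitope tags or reporters are annotated or mentioned in the record.

The stated purpose is expression of this CBASS system. The associated publication describes a large-scale antiphage screen of type I CBASS operons, so the plasmid was probably used to reconstitute the defence system in a laboratory E. coli host and test protection against phage challenge.
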