Features (pLannotate 1.2.2; 9 found; start..end, strand, type, name):
    156..196     -  CDS            rop (fragment): Rop protein, which maintains plasmids at low copy number; rop
    318..1196    -  CDS            araC: L-arabinose regulatory protein; araC
   1223..1507    +  promoter       araBAD promoter: araBAD; promoter of the L-arabinose operon of E. coli; the araC regulatory gene is transcribed in the opposite direction (Guzman et al., 1995)
   3471..3542    +  terminator     rrnB T1 terminator: transcription terminator T1 from the E. coli rrnB gene
   3603..3630    +  terminator     rrnB T2 terminator: transcription terminator T2 from the E. coli rrnB gene
   3649..3740    +  promoter       AmpR promoter: bla
   3741..4601    +  CDS            AmpR: β-lactamase; bla; confers resistance to ampicillin, carbenicillin, and related antibiotics
   4772..5360    +  rep_origin     ori: high-copy-number ColE1/pMB1/pBR322/pUC origin of replication
   5546..54      -  misc_feature   bom (across the origin): basis of mobility region from pBR322
>Addgene plasmid #224390 | pBAD02_CBASS_Escherichia_albertii | addgene full sequence | sequence record 444233 | Addgene NGS Result
ATAGTTAAGCCAGTATACACTCCGCTATCGCTACGTGACTGGGTCATGGCTGCGCCCCGACACCCGCCAA
CACCCGCTGACGCGCCCTGACGGGCTTGTCTGCTCCCGGCATCCGCTTACAGACAAGCTGTGACCGTCTC
CGGGAGCTGCATGTGTCAGAGGTTTTCACCGTCATCACCGAAACGCGCGAGGCAGCAGATCAATTCGCGC
GCGAAGGCGAAGCGGCATGCATAATGTGCCTGTCAAATGGACGAAGCAGGGATTCTGCAAACCCTATGCT
ACTCCGTCAAGCCGTCAATTGTCTGATTCGTTACCAATTATGACAACTTGACGGCTACATCATTCACTTT
TTCTTCACAACCGGCACGGAACTCGCTCGGGCTGGCCCCGGTGCATTTTTTAAATACCCGCGAGAAATAG
AGTTGATCGTCAAAACCAACATTGCGACCGACGGTGGCGATAGGCATCCGGGTGGTGCTCAAAAGCAGCT
TCGCCTGGCTGATACGTTGGTCCTCGCGCCAGCTTAAGACGCTAATCCCTAACTGCTGGCGGAAAAGATG
TGACAGACGCGACGGCGACAAGCAAACATGCTGTGCGACGCTGGCGATATCAAAATTGCTGTCTGCCAGG
TGATCGCTGATGTACTGACAAGCCTCGCGTACCCGATTATCCATCGGTGGATGGAGCGACTCGTTAATCG
CTTCCATGCGCCGCAGTAACAATTGCTCAAGCAGATTTATCGCCAGCAGCTCCGAATAGCGCCCTTCCCC
TTGCCCGGCGTTAATGATTTGCCCAAACAGGTCGCTGAAATGCGGCTGGTGCGCTTCATCCGGGCGAAAG
AACCCCGTATTGGCAAATATTGACGGCCAGTTAAGCCATTCATGCCAGTAGGCGCGCGGACGAAAGTAAA
CCCACTGGTGATACCATTCGCGAGCCTCCGGATGACGACCGTAGTGATGAATCTCTCCTGGCGGGAACAG
CAAAATATCACCCGGTCGGCAAACAAATTCTCGTCCCTGATTTTTCACCACCCCCTGACCGCGAATGGTG
AGATTGAGAATATAACCTTTCATTCCCAGCGGTCGGTCGATAAAAAAATCGAGATAACCGTTGGCCTCAA
TCGGCGTTAAACCCGCCACCAGATGGGCATTAAACGAGTATCCCGGCAGCAGGGGATCATTTTGCGCTTC
AGCCATACTTTTCATACTCCCGCCATTCAGAGAAGAAACCAATTGTCCATATTGCATCAGACATTGCCGT
CACTGCGTCTTTTACTGGCTCTTCTCGCTAACCAAACCGGTAACCCCGCTTATTAAAAGCATTCTGTAAC
AAAGCGGGACCAAAGCCATGACAAAAACGCGTAACAAAAGTGTCTATAATCACGGCAGAAAAGTCCACAT
TGATTATTTGCACGGCGTCACACTTTGCTATGCCATAGCATTTTTATCCATAAGATTAGCGGATCCTACC
TGACGCTTTTTATCGCAACTCTCTACTGTTTCTCCATACCCGTTTTTTGGGCTAACAGGAGGAATTAACC
ATGAATTGCAGTGACCTTTTTTATGCTGATACAAATACAGAAAACACACTTCATCAGAGAACTCAATTAT
CTGAAGTTATATTATCTAAAGGTATTGCAAAGAAAAATGAGTTAATAGAATTTCTAAGACAAGAGTTAAA
GGAAGCGTTTGACTGTGATGTGCGATTTTGGTTACAAGGTTCATATAAAAGCCATACGCTGATAAAACCG
GTAGATAAGTTTTCATCATATGATATCGATATCGGCGTATATTTATTTTTCGATGCTGAAAATGAGGGGG
TTGATTCTAAAGATGTTAAGGAAACGCTGAGGGATGCACTATTGTCTTATTGTTCCATTAATAATGAAGC
AAAACTGCAAGAGTCAAAAAATGCTTGTGAAGGACTAAAGTTCTCTACTTTTCTTACTGTTGATACTCCT
ATTTATTATAAAACAGATACTAAGATAAAATTAGCGACAGACAAAGGCTGGAGTGACAGTGATCCAAAAG
CTATTCAGGATTGGATTACAAATTATTATAAAGACAAATCTGACAGAGCTTTAATGAAGCGACTCGTTCG
ATACTTCAAAGCTTGGGTAAATGTAAAGTGGCAAAACACCGGGTTTAAAAAAATACCCTCATTAGCTATT
AATGTTTTGGTAGCCCAGCATATGAAACAGCATGTGCGAGAAGATGATTGTTTTATATATACGGCGTTAA
GTATTTGCGAGGAACTAGAATCTACATTAATAGTTAGAAACCCTTTAAATAATAGCAACTTAATTTCCAT
GCCTCAAGATGCTGAGTGCTTTGCACATCAAAAACTTGATGAATTAAAGCAAGTATGCCTTAGCTGCATT
AAGTCCGATGATATTAAAAGGGGAGCCCATTTTTCAAATCTTTTCCAACATTACTTCCCACAAATATCAT
TAGATTCTGCTACAGGTAGCACTGGTCTGCCTACGGTAGTTAATGTTCCTGAAATCTCAGTTTGTAGATA
TGATAAAAATGGTAATCATGTTGAAACAATAATTACTGATAGATTGACTGTTAATAAAGGGGATTCACTA
ACTTTTACAATCCGTAATCATTATGATTTTAATATCTATTCTAGTGCGCAATGGACAGTCAGAAATATTG
GCTCACAAGCAAATGATGCTAATGATATTGGACACTCAGTCACAGGTAAACCTAGTGAAAGTCATAAACG
AGGCACTTCGTATACGGGGTCTCATACTATGGAATGTATGATTTTACATAATGGGGCAATAATAGGATTT
AAAACTATACATGTAATAGTAAAACCTGCGCGTACAGTAAGAAGAAAAACACTTAAATTCTGGAGGGCAT
GAGAATGTGGGAGCTTTTACCATCGAAGATAAAATATGGGATATCTACTATAATATCTATTATTGTTTTT
TTGTTTTTTTTGGAGTTTCTCGGGCAACCAGTTTTGAAGTCGGTTTCTTATACTATTACTACTATTACGA
TTTTGGCTTTTATATTTGGTAAGTATTTATGGAAGTATTTTTATATAGACTATTTAAAACATAAATTCTG
CCCTGATTTTAATGGGCGATGGATAGGTAAAATAGAGTCAAATTACAGTGGTGGAACTAAGGTTGAGTTT
CCACTGGAGATTAAAGCTGATTTTTTTTCAATTAAAATGAAAGGAAATACCACAATAGGGAGAACTTACT
CAAATTACTGTAAGGTTGTAAGGGCTGAAGATGATAGTTTTGAACTTGTATACATGTTTAAAGTTTTCAA
TGATACACCTTCAATAACTGATACTAGCTTTTACGAAGGTGCAGCCAGATTACGAGTGATTGATATTAAG
ACAATGAACATGAAAGGGGTGTTTTGGACTAATCGATGTTGGGAAAATGGCAAGAATACAGCAGGTATAA
TTGAACTTTCAAAAGAAGTTTAATAAGAATTCCCAGGCATCAAATAAAACGAAAGGCTCAGTCGAAAGAC
TGGGCCTTTCGTTTTATCTGTTGTTTGTCGGTGAACGCTCTCCAGCTGGTACCATATGGCGGGCAGGACG
CCCGCCATAAACTGCCAGGCATCAAATTAAGCAGAAGGCCATCCTGACGGATGGCCTTTTTGCGTTTCTA
CAAACTCTTTTGTTTATTTTTCTAAATACATTCAAATATGTATCCGCTCATGAGACAATAACCCTGATAA
ATGCTTCAATAATATTGAAAAAGGAAGAGTATGAGTATTCAACATTTCCGTGTCGCCCTTATTCCCTTTT
TTGCGGCATTTTGCCTTCCTGTTTTTGCTCACCCAGAAACGCTGGTGAAAGTAAAAGATGCTGAAGATCA
GTTGGGTGCACGAGTGGGTTACATCGAACTGGATCTCAACAGCGGTAAGATCCTTGAGAGTTTTCGCCCC
GAAGAACGTTTTCCAATGATGAGCACTTTTAAAGTTCTGCTATGTGGCGCGGTATTATCCCGTGTTGACG
CCGGGCAAGAGCAACTCGGTCGCCGCATACACTATTCTCAGAATGACTTGGTTGAGTACTCACCAGTCAC
AGAAAAGCATCTTACGGATGGCATGACAGTAAGAGAATTATGCAGTGCTGCCATAACCATGAGTGATAAC
ACTGCGGCCAACTTACTTCTGACAACGATCGGAGGACCGAAGGAGCTAACCGCTTTTTTGCACAACATGG
GGGATCATGTAACTCGCCTTGATCGTTGGGAACCGGAGCTGAATGAAGCCATACCAAACGACGAGCGTGA
CACCACGATGCCTGTAGCAATGGCAACAACGTTGCGCAAACTATTAACTGGCGAACTACTTACTCTAGCT
TCCCGGCAACAATTAATAGACTGGATGGAGGCGGATAAAGTTGCAGGACCACTTCTGCGCTCGGCCCTTC
CGGCTGGCTGGTTTATTGCTGATAAATCTGGAGCCGGTGAGCGTGGGTCTCGCGGTATCATTGCAGCACT
GGGGCCAGATGGTAAGCCCTCCCGTATCGTAGTTATCTACACGACGGGGAGTCAGGCAACTATGGATGAA
CGAAATAGACAGATCGCTGAGATAGGTGCCTCACTGATTAAGCATTGGTAACTGTCAGACCAAGTTTACT
CATATATACTTTAGATTGATTTAAAACTTCATTTTTAATTTAAAAGGATCTAGGTGAAGATCCTTTTTGA
TAATCTCATGACCAAAATCCCTTAACGTGAGTTTTCGTTCCACTGAGCGTCAGACCCCGTAGAAAAGATC
AAAGGATCTTCTTGAGATCCTTTTTTTCTGCGCGTAATCTGCTGCTTGCAAACAAAAAAACCACCGCTAC
CAGCGGTGGTTTGTTTGCCGGATCAAGAGCTACCAACTCTTTTTCCGAAGGTAACTGGCTTCAGCAGAGC
GCAGATACCAAATACTGTCCTTCTAGTGTAGCCGTAGTTAGGCCACCACTTCAAGAACTCTGTAGCACCG
CCTACATACCTCGCTCTGCTAATCCTGTTACCAGTGGCTGCTGCCAGTGGCGATAAGTCGTGTCTTACCG
GGTTGGACTCAAGACGATAGTTACCGGATAAGGCGCAGCGGTCGGGCTGAACGGGGGGTTCGTGCACACA
GCCCAGCTTGGAGCGAACGACCTACACCGAACTGAGATACCTACAGCGTGAGCTATGAGAAAGCGCCACG
CTTCCCGAAGGGAGAAAGGCGGACAGGTATCCGGTAAGCGGCAGGGTCGGAACAGGAGAGCGCACGAGGG
AGCTTCCAGGGGGAAACGCCTGGTATCTTTATAGTCCTGTCGGGTTTCGCCACCTCTGACTTGAGCGTCG
ATTTTTGTGATGCTCGTCAGGGGGGCGGAGCCTATGGAAAAACGCCAGCAACGCGGCCTTTTTACGGTTC
CTGGCCTTTTGCTGGCCTTTTGCTCACATGTTCTTTCCTGCGTTATCCCCTGATTCTGTGGATAACCGTA
TTACCGCCTTTGAGTGAGCTGATACCGCTCGCCGCAGCCGAACGACCGAGCGCAGCGAGTCAGTGAGCGA
GGAAGCGGAAGAGCGCCTGATGCGGTATTTTCTCCTTACGCATCTGTGCGGTATTTCACACCGCATATGG
TGCACTCTCAGTACAATCTGCTCTGATGCCGC
